Addgene plasmid #178698: pAAV-VTKD4-V5-APEX2-NES
Purpose: AAV vector for Cre- and Flp-dependent transgene expression (CRE-ON / FLP-ON) of V5-APEX2-NES in cortical interneurons under the control of the Dlx enhancer (Dimidschstein et al 2016)
Depositing lab: Jordane Dimidschstein. Depositing organization: Broad Institute. Publication: A versatile viral toolkit for functional discovery in the nervous system. Pouchelon G, Vergara J, McMahon J, Gorissen BL, Lin JD, Vormstein-Schneider D, Niehaus JL, Burbridge TJ, Wester JC, Sherer M, Fernandez-Otero M, Allaway KC, Pelkey K, Chittajallu R, McBain CJ, Fan M, Nasse JS, Wildenberg GA, Fishell G, Dimidschstein J. Cell Rep Methods. 2022 May 26;2(6):100225. doi: 10.1016/j.crmeth.2022.100225. eCollection 2022 Jun 20. PubMed 35784651.
Backbone
  Vector backbone: pAAV-VTKD4
  Vector type: AAV
Growth in bacteria
  Bacterial resistance: Ampicillin, 100 μg/mL
  Growth temperature: 37°C
  Growth strain: NEB Stable
  Copy number: High Copy
Gene/Insert
  Gene/Insert name: V5-APEX2-NES
  Species: Synthetic
  Cloning method: Gibson Cloning
Terms and licenses: Academic/Nonprofit Terms; Industry Terms: Not Available to Industry
How to cite: pAAV-VTKD4-V5-APEX2-NES was a gift from Jordane Dimidschstein (Addgene plasmid # 178698 ; http://n2t.net/addgene:178698 ; RRID:Addgene_178698)
