[The description below was written by a language model from this plasmid's Addgene catalogue record and pLannotate feature annotations shown in this document.]
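Description:
pAAV-VTKD4-V5-APEX2-NES is an adeno-associated virus transfer plasmid built on the pAAV-VTKD4 backbone for intersectional, recombinase-gated expression of the proximity-labelling peroxidase APEX2 in cortical interneurons. The 6.7 kb plasmid is maintained in E. coli through a high-copy ColE1/pUC-type origin and an ampicillin resistance gene (bla) with its own promoter, and it also carries an f1 phage origin. The expression cassette lies between AAV2 inverted terminal repeats, which allow packaging into recombinant AAV particles. The right ITR is annotated in full, whereas only short fragments of the left ITR were detected.

According to the catalogue entry, expression is driven by the Dlx enhancer. That element is not annotated in the feature table but presumably occupies the unannotated region upstream of the chimeric β-globin/immunoglobulin intron. Downstream of the intron, two minimal FRT sites in the same orientation flank a stack of polyadenylation signals (synthetic, hGH, HSV TK), forming a transcriptional stop cassette that Flp recombinase excises. The coding sequence follows, placed in reverse orientation between lox2272 and loxP pairs arranged as a double-inverted (DIO/FLEX) switch, so Cre irreversibly flips it into the sense orientation. Productive expression therefore requires both Cre and Flp (CRE-ON / FLP-ON).

The payload is a synthetic APEX2, annotated by its similarity to pea ascorbate peroxidase, fused to an HIV Rev nuclear export signal that keeps it cytosolic. The V5 epitope tag named in the record is not separately annotated. A WPRE and a bGH polyadenylation signal follow the cassette to enhance transcript stability and termination. The construct belongs to a viral toolkit for studying the nervous system. APEX2 is generally used for proximity biotinylation or electron microscopy contrast, though the record does not state a specific application.
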