Features (pLannotate 1.2.2; 29 found; start..end, strand, type, name):
     12..39      +  repeat_region  AAV2 ITR (fragment): inverted terminal repeat of adeno-associated virus serotype 2 inverted
     68..95      +  repeat_region  AAV2 ITR (fragment): inverted terminal repeat of adeno-associated virus serotype 2 inverted
    873..1005    +  intron         chimeric intron: chimera between introns from human β-globin and immunoglobulin heavy chain genes
   1048..1081    +  protein_bind   FRT (minimal): supports FLP-mediated excision but not integration (Turan and Bode, 2011) FLP recombinase from the Saccharomyces cerevisiae 2μ plasmid
   1127..1175    +  polyA_signal   poly(A) signal: synthetic polyadenylation signal
   1184..1660    +  polyA_signal   hGH poly(A) signal: human growth hormone polyadenylation signal
   1739..1787    +  polyA_signal   HSV TK poly(A) signal: herpes simplex virus thymidine kinase polyadenylation signal (Cole and Stacy, 1985)
   1878..1894    -  polyA_signal   bGH poly(A) signal (fragment): bovine growth hormone polyadenylation signal
   1947..1980    +  protein_bind   FRT (minimal): supports FLP-mediated excision but not integration (Turan and Bode, 2011) FLP recombinase from the Saccharomyces cerevisiae 2μ plasmid
   1987..2020    +  protein_bind   lox2272: Cre-mediated recombination occurs in the 8-bp core sequence (GGATACTT). lox2272 sites are compatible with each other, but incompatible with loxP or loxN sites (Lee and Saito, 1988). Cre recombinase
   2021..2070    -  intron         β-globin intron (fragment): internally truncated intron from human β-globin
   2071..2104    +  protein_bind   loxP: Cre-mediated recombination occurs in the 8-bp core sequence (GCATACAT). Cre recombinase
   2119..2136    +  misc_feature   MCS (fragment): pUC18/19 multiple cloning site
   2142..2168    -  CDS            NES: nuclear export signal from the HIV Rev protein (Fischer et al., 1995)
   2175..2921    -  CDS            APX1: APX1_PEA - Also known as APPX1. Experimental evidence at protein level: Swiss-Prot protein existence level 1. Plays a key role in hydrogen peroxide removal. From Pisum sativum (Garden pea).
   2979..3022    +  misc_feature   MCS (fragment): pUC18/19 multiple cloning site
   3042..3075    -  protein_bind   lox2272: Cre-mediated recombination occurs in the 8-bp core sequence (GGATACTT). lox2272 sites are compatible with each other, but incompatible with loxP or loxN sites (Lee and Saito, 1988). Cre recombinase
   3076..3125    -  intron         β-globin intron (fragment): internally truncated intron from human β-globin
   3126..3159    -  protein_bind   loxP: Cre-mediated recombination occurs in the 8-bp core sequence (GCATACAT). Cre recombinase
   3168..3756    +  misc_feature   WPRE: woodchuck hepatitis virus posttranscriptional regulatory element
   3764..3988    +  polyA_signal   bGH poly(A) signal: bovine growth hormone polyadenylation signal
   3990..4130    +  repeat_region  AAV2 ITR: inverted terminal repeat of adeno-associated virus serotype 2 inverted
   4135..4186    -  misc_feature   bom (fragment): basis of mobility region from pBR322
   4205..4660    +  rep_origin     f1 ori (sequence partly withheld): f1 bacteriophage origin of replication; arrow indicates direction of (+) strand synthesis
   4661..4710    -  misc_feature   bom (fragment): basis of mobility region from pBR322
   4812..4847    -  CDS            rop (fragment): Rop protein, which maintains plasmids at low copy number; rop
   4942..5046    +  promoter       AmpR promoter: bla
   5047..5907    +  CDS            AmpR: β-lactamase; bla; confers resistance to ampicillin, carbenicillin, and related antibiotics
   6078..6666    +  rep_origin     ori: high-copy-number ColE1/pMB1/pBR322/pUC origin of replication
>Addgene plasmid #178698 | pAAV-VTKD4-V5-APEX2-NES | addgene full sequence | sequence record 354815 | Addgene NGS Result
CCTGCAGGCAGCTGCGCGCTCGCTCGCTCACTGAGGCCGCCCGGGCGTCGGGCGACCTTTGGTCGCCCGG
CCTCAGTGAGCGAGCGAGCGCGCAGAGAGGGAGTGGCCAACTCCATCACTAGGGGTTCCTGCTAGACTGC
AGAGGGCCCGCGGCCGCACGCGTTTATTCAGAATGTTATGCACTCACAGTGGTTTGGCATGCATCTGGTG
AATTTTTTTTAACGAAAAATTAGTGTTGGTTTCGATGTATGGTAGCATTCTCCCTAACGTAATTTGAATA
ATTCAGCAAAGCCCCACTACCAGCTGTACTTCTGCAGCCTCTTCCATTCTTTTCAGCATTATAATTTTGG
TTAATTTTCAATTTTAGGTCCTACGTCTCTGCAATTTGTGTATGAATAACAGAATAATTTCCCTCTTTTG
TTTCGCCTTTCCTGTTCCTGAATCTAAATAAAGATGGCTTTTTAGTATTAAAAGTGGAAGAAAATTACAG
GTAATTATCTTTGACGGTAAAAACGCTGTAATCAGCGGGCTACATGAAAAATTACTCTAATTATGGCTGC
ATTTAAGAGAATGGAAAAAAACCTTCTTGTGGATAAAAACCTTAAATTGTCCCCAATGTCTGCTTCAAAT
TGGATGGCACTGCAGCTGGAGGCTTTGTTCAGAATTGATCCTGGGGAGCTACGAACCCAAAGTTTCACAG
TAGGAAGCTAGATATCGTTTAAACTTCCTGCAGCCCGGGCTGGGCATAAAAGTCAGGGCAGAGCCATCTA
TTGCTTACATTTGCTTCTAGCCTGCAAGTCGAGGAGCGCAGCCTTCCAGAAGCAGAGCGCGGCGCCTTAA
GCTGCAGAAGTTGGTCGTGAGGCACTGGGCACGTAAGTATCAAGGTTACAAGACAGGTTTAAGGAGACCA
ATAGAAACTGGGCTTGTCGAGACAGAGAAGACTCTTGCGTTTCTGATAGGCACCTATTGGTCTTACTGAC
ATCCACTTTGCCTTTCTCTCCACAGGTGTCCACTCCCAGTTCAATTACAGCTCTTAAGAAAGCTAGCGAA
GTTCCTATTCTCTAGAAAGTATAGGAACTTCCCTCAGCACCATGGCTAGCGGCAGCCTCGGAGTTTGAAT
AGATAGAATAAAATATCTTTATTTTCATTCCATCTGTGTGTTGGTTTTTTGTGTGAGATCTACGGGTGGC
ATCCCTGTGACCCCTCCCCAGTGCCTCTCCTGGCCCTGGAAGTTGCCACTCCAGTGCCCACCAGCCTTGT
CCTAATAAAATTAAGTTGCATCATTTTGTCTGACTAGGTGTCCTTCTATAATATTATGGGGTGGAGGGGG
GTGGTATGGAGCAAGGGGCAAGTTGGGAAGACAACCTGTAGGGCCTGCGGGGTCTATTGGGAACCAAGCT
GGAGTGCAGTGGCACAATCTTGGCTCACTGCAATCTCCGCCTCCTGGGTTCAAGCGATTCTCCTGCCTCA
GGCTCCCGAGTTGTTGGGATTCCAGGCATGCATGACCAGGCTCAGCTAATTTTTGTTTTTTTGGTAGAGA
CGGGGTTTCACCATATTGGCCAGGCTGGTCTCCAACTCCTAATCTCAGGTGATCTACCCACCTTGGCCTC
CCAAATTGCTGGGATTACAGGCGTGAACCACTGCTCCCTTCCCTGTCCTTCTGCCTCAGCTAATTGAGTA
GGGGGGAGGCTAACTGAAACACGGAAGGAGACAATACCGGAAGGAACCCGCGCTATGACGGCAATAAAAA
GACAGAATAAAACGCACGGGTGTTGGGTCGTTTGTTCATAAACGCGGGGTTCGGTCCCAGGGCTGGCACT
CTGTCGATACCCCACCGAGACCCCATTGGGGCCAATACGCCCGCGTTTCTTCCTTTTCCCCACCCCACCC
CCCAAGTTCGGGTGAAGGCCCAGGGCTCGCAGCCAACGTCGGGGCGGCAGGCCGTGGAAGTTCCTATTCT
CTAGAAAGTATAGGAACTTCTCCGGAATAACTTCGTATAGGATACTTTATACGAAGTTATGCAGAATGGT
AGCTGGATTGTAGCTGCTATTAGCAATATGAAACCTCTTAATAACTTCGTATAGCATACATTATACGAAG
TTATAACGCGCCACTAGTGAATTCGAGCTCGGTACCTAGTCCAGGGTCAGGCGCTCCAGGGGTGGCAGCT
GCAGGGCGTCGGCAAATCCCAGTTCTGACAGCTTCTGATGTGCTTCTGCGTAATCTGCGAAAAAAGCATC
CTCGTCGGCTGCATACTTATCGACCAGAGGTCTGAACACGGGATCGGACAGCAGGGCTTTGTCGCTGGGC
AGCTGCAGCAGCCCTTCCTTCTCTCCACTCAGCAGTTCAGTAAAGTAAGAATTGTCGAAAATCAGGGGGT
TGCTTGTCCAGGGTCCCTCGAAGCCTGACCTTTCCTTATGAGCGGCGCCAATGGTGTGCCCTCCAGACAG
TGCGACGATATCCTGGTCAGTCAGGCCCATAGCTTTCCCAAACACATCTCGCAGATGGTCGGAGCCCTTT
GTCGGATCTGGCAGGCGCCCCTCTGGAGGTGGTTCTGGTTTGTCCTCCCGTCCTGGGTGGAAAGGCACCT
TGGGGCCCCCAGTGACCTCCACAGCGACCACTCCTGCCAGCTGATAAAAATCGGCGTAGGACAGAATTGG
GAACTCTGCTTTCAGAGGTTCCAGCAGCCGCACGGCGATGTCCAGCCCATTGTTGGCACTATGTGCCAGT
TCAGCAGGGTGCTTGATTGTTCCAAAGGGTCCGCCTGTTTTGGTTCCCTTGTCAAAGGTGCCTGCGCTGT
GGAAAGCCAGTCTCAGCATCAGAGGTGCGCACCTCTTTTCTGCGATAAACCCTCTCAGCTTCTTCTTGGC
TTTCTCCACGGCATCCTGGTAGTCTGCGGACACTGTTGGGTATGATTTCCCACCGGTGGTGCTGTCCAGG
CCCAGCAGGGGGTTGGGGATGGGCTTGCCCATGGTGGCGTACCCGGGGATCCTCTAGAGTCGACCTGCAG
GCATGCAAGCTTTACTAGTGGTGGCGCTAGCATAACTTCGTATAAAGTATCCTATACGAAGTTATTTGCC
TTAACCCAGAAATTATCACTGTTATTCTTTAGAATGGTGCAAAGAATAACTTCGTATAATGTATGCTATA
CGAAGTTATGGCGCGCCAATCAACCTCTGGATTACAAAATTTGTGAAAGATTGACTGGTATTCTTAACTA
TGTTGCTCCTTTTACGCTATGTGGATACGCTGCTTTAATGCCTTTGTATCATGCTATTGCTTCCCGTATG
GCTTTCATTTTCTCCTCCTTGTATAAATCCTGGTTGCTGTCTCTTTATGAGGAGTTGTGGCCCGTTGTCA
GGCAACGTGGCGTGGTGTGCACTGTGTTTGCTGACGCAACCCCCACTGGTTGGGGCATTGCCACCACCTG
TCAGCTCCTTTCCGGGACTTTCGCTTTCCCCCTCCCTATTGCCACGGCGGAACTCATCGCCGCCTGCCTT
GCCCGCTGCTGGACAGGGGCTCGGCTGTTGGGCACTGACAATTCCGTGGTGTTGTCGGGGAAGCTGACGT
CCTTTCCATGGCTGCTCGCCTGTGTTGCCACCTGGATTCTGCGCGGGACGTCCTTCTGCTACGTCCCTTC
GGCCCTCAATCCAGCGGACCTTCCTTCCCGCGGCCTGCTGCCGGCTCTGCGGCCTCTTCCGCGTCTTCGC
CTTCGCCCTCAGACGAGTCGGATCTCCCTTTGGGCCGCCTCCCCGCCTGGATCCTGTGCCTTCTAGTTGC
CAGCCATCTGTTGTTTGCCCCTCCCCCGTGCCTTCCTTGACCCTGGAAGGTGCCACTCCCACTGTCCTTT
CCTAATAAAATGAGGAAATTGCATCGCATTGTCTGAGTAGGTGTCATTCTATTCTGGGGGGTGGGGTGGG
GCAGGACAGCAAGGGGGAGGATTGGGAAGACAATAGCAGGCATGCTGGGGATGCGGTGGGCTCTATGGCA
GGAACCCCTAGTGATGGAGTTGGCCACTCCCTCTCTGCGCGCTCGCTCGCTCACTGAGGCCGGGCGACCA
AAGGTCGCCCGACGCCCGGGCTTTGCCCGGGCGGCCTCAGTGAGCGAGCGAGCGCGCAGCTGCCTGCAGG
GGCGCCTGATGCGGTATTTTCTCCTTACGCATCTGTGCGGTATTTCACACCGCATA
[95 nt withheld, positions 4187-4281]
T
[46 nt withheld, positions 4283-4328]
C
[141 nt withheld, positions 4330-4470]
CCTTTGACGTTGGAGTCCACGTTCTTT
[37 nt withheld, positions 4498-4534]
ACTCTATCTCGGGCTATTCTTTTGATTTATAAGGGATTTTGCCGATTTCGGTCTATTGGTTAAAAAATGA
GCTGATTTAACAAAAATTTAACGCGAATTTTAACAAAATATTAACGTTTACAATTTTATGGTGCACTCTC
AGTACAATCTGCTCTGATGCCGCATAGTTAAGCCAGCCCCGACACCCGCCAACACCCGCTGACGCGCCCT
GACGGGCTTGTCTGCTCCCGGCATCCGCTTACAGACAAGCTGTGACCGTCTCCGGGAGCTGCATGTGTCA
GAGGTTTTCACCGTCATCACCGAAACGCGCGAGACGAAAGGGCCTCGTGATACGCCTATTTTTATAGGTT
AATGTCATGATAATAATGGTTTCTTAGACGTCAGGTGGCACTTTTCGGGGAAATGTGCGCGGAACCCCTA
TTTGTTTATTTTTCTAAATACATTCAAATATGTATCCGCTCATGAGACAATAACCCTGATAAATGCTTCA
ATAATATTGAAAAAGGAAGAGTATGAGTATTCAACATTTCCGTGTCGCCCTTATTCCCTTTTTTGCGGCA
TTTTGCCTTCCTGTTTTTGCTCACCCAGAAACGCTGGTGAAAGTAAAAGATGCTGAAGATCAGTTGGGTG
CACGAGTGGGTTACATCGAACTGGATCTCAACAGCGGTAAGATCCTTGAGAGTTTTCGCCCCGAAGAACG
TTTTCCAATGATGAGCACTTTTAAAGTTCTGCTATGTGGCGCGGTATTATCCCGTATTGACGCCGGGCAA
GAGCAACTCGGTCGCCGCATACACTATTCTCAGAATGACTTGGTTGAGTACTCACCAGTCACAGAAAAGC
ATCTTACGGATGGCATGACAGTAAGAGAATTATGCAGTGCTGCCATAACCATGAGTGATAACACTGCGGC
CAACTTACTTCTGACAACGATCGGAGGACCGAAGGAGCTAACCGCTTTTTTGCACAACATGGGGGATCAT
GTAACTCGCCTTGATCGTTGGGAACCGGAGCTGAATGAAGCCATACCAAACGACGAGCGTGACACCACGA
TGCCTGTAGCAATGGCAACAACGTTGCGCAAACTATTAACTGGCGAACTACTTACTCTAGCTTCCCGGCA
ACAATTAATAGACTGGATGGAGGCGGATAAAGTTGCAGGACCACTTCTGCGCTCGGCCCTTCCGGCTGGC
TGGTTTATTGCTGATAAATCTGGAGCCGGTGAGCGTGGGTCTCGCGGTATCATTGCAGCACTGGGGCCAG
ATGGTAAGCCCTCCCGTATCGTAGTTATCTACACGACGGGGAGTCAGGCAACTATGGATGAACGAAATAG
ACAGATCGCTGAGATAGGTGCCTCACTGATTAAGCATTGGTAACTGTCAGACCAAGTTTACTCATATATA
CTTTAGATTGATTTAAAACTTCATTTTTAATTTAAAAGGATCTAGGTGAAGATCCTTTTTGATAATCTCA
TGACCAAAATCCCTTAACGTGAGTTTTCGTTCCACTGAGCGTCAGACCCCGTAGAAAAGATCAAAGGATC
TTCTTGAGATCCTTTTTTTCTGCGCGTAATCTGCTGCTTGCAAACAAAAAAACCACCGCTACCAGCGGTG
GTTTGTTTGCCGGATCAAGAGCTACCAACTCTTTTTCCGAAGGTAACTGGCTTCAGCAGAGCGCAGATAC
CAAATACTGTTCTTCTAGTGTAGCCGTAGTTAGGCCACCACTTCAAGAACTCTGTAGCACCGCCTACATA
CCTCGCTCTGCTAATCCTGTTACCAGTGGCTGCTGCCAGTGGCGATAAGTCGTGTCTTACCGGGTTGGAC
TCAAGACGATAGTTACCGGATAAGGCGCAGCGGTCGGGCTGAACGGGGGGTTCGTGCACACAGCCCAGCT
TGGAGCGAACGACCTACACCGAACTGAGATACCTACAGCGTGAGCTATGAGAAAGCGCCACGCTTCCCGA
AGGGAGAAAGGCGGACAGGTATCCGGTAAGCGGCAGGGTCGGAACAGGAGAGCGCACGAGGGAGCTTCCA
GGGGGAAACGCCTGGTATCTTTATAGTCCTGTCGGGTTTCGCCACCTCTGACTTGAGCGTCGATTTTTGT
GATGCTCGTCAGGGGGGCGGAGCCTATGGAAAAACGCCAGCAACGCGGCCTTTTTACGGTTCCTGGCCTT
TTGCTGGCCTTTTGCTCACATGT
